>Addgene plasmid #240264 | pcDNA3.1+_luciferase | addgene full sequence | sequence record 495357 | Addgene NGS Result
GACGGATCGGGAGATCTCCCGATCCCCTATGGTGCACTCTCAGTACAATCTGCTCTGATGCCGCATAGTT
AAGCCAGTATCTGCTCCCTGCTTGTGTGTTGGAGGTCGCTGAGTAGTGCGCGAGCAAAATTTAAGCTACA
ACAAGGCAAGGCTTGACCGACAATTGCATGAAGAATCTGCTTAGGGTTAGGCGTTTTGCGCTGCTTCGCG
ATGTACGGGCCAGATATACGCGTTGACATTGATTATTGACTAGTTATTAATAGTAATCAATTACGGGGTC
ATTAGTTCATAGCCCATATATGGAGTTCCGCGTTACATAACTTACGGTAAATGGCCCGCCTGGCTGACCG
CCCAACGACCCCCGCCCATTGACGTCAATAATGACGTATGTTCCCATAGTAACGCCAATAGGGACTTTCC
ATTGACGTCAATGGGTGGAGTATTTACGGTAAACTGCCCACTTGGCAGTACATCAAGTGTATCATATGCC
AAGTACGCCCCCTATTGACGTCAATGACGGTAAATGGCCCGCCTGGCATTATGCCCAGTACATGACCTTA
TGGGACTTTCCTACTTGGCAGTACATCTACGTATTAGTCATCGCTATTACCATGGTGATGCGGTTTTGGC
AGTACATCAATGGGCGTGGATAGCGGTTTGACTCACGGGGATTTCCAAGTCTCCACCCCATTGACGTCAA
TGGGAGTTTGTTTTGGCACCAAAATCAACGGGACTTTCCAAAATGTCGTAACAACTCCGCCCCATTGACG
CAAATGGGCGGTAGGCGTGTACGGTGGGAGGTCTATATAAGCAGAGCTCTCTGGCTAACTAGAGAACCCA
CTGCTTACTGGCTTATCGAAATTAATACGACTCACTATAGGGAGACCCAAGCTGGATGGAAGATGCCAAA
AACATTAAGAAGGGCCCAGCGCCATTCTACCCACTCGAAGACGGGACCGCCGGCGAGCAGCTGCACAAAG
CCATGAAGCGCTACGCCCTGGTGCCCGGCACCATCGCCTTTACCGACGCACATATCGAGGTGGACATTAC
CTACGCCGAGTACTTCGAGATGAGCGTTCGGCTGGCAGAAGCTATGAAGCGCTATGGGCTGAATACAAAC
CATCGGATCGTGGTGTGCAGCGAGAATAGCTTGCAGTTCTTCATGCCCGTGTTGGGTGCCCTGTTCATCG
GTGTGGCTGTGGCCCCAGCTAACGACATCTACAACGAGCGCGAGCTGCTGAACAGCATGGGCATCAGCCA
GCCCACCGTCGTATTCGTGAGCAAGAAAGGGCTGCAAAAGATCCTCAACGTGCAAAAGAAGCTACCGATC
ATACAAAAGATCATCATCATGGATAGCAAGACCGACTACCAGGGCTTCCAAAGCATGTACACCTTCGTGA
CTTCCCATTTGCCACCCGGCTTCAACGAGTACGACTTCGTGCCCGAGAGCTTCGACCGGGACAAAACCAT
CGCCCTGATCATGAACAGTAGTGGCAGTACCGGATTGCCCAAGGGCGTAGCCCTACCGCACCGCACCGCT
TGTGTCCGATTCAGTCATGCCCGCGACCCCATCTTCGGCAACCAGATCATCCCCGACACCGCTATCCTCA
GCGTGGTGCCATTTCACCACGGCTTCGGCATGTTCACCACGCTGGGCTACTTGATCTGCGGCTTTCGGGT
CGTGCTCATGTACCGCTTCGAGGAGGAGCTATTCTTGCGCAGCTTGCAAGACTATAAGATTCAATCTGCC
CTGCTGGTGCCCACACTATTTAGCTTCTTCGCTAAGAGCACTCTCATCGACAAGTACGACCTAAGCAACT
TGCACGAGATCGCCAGCGGCGGGGCGCCGCTCAGCAAGGAGGTAGGTGAGGCCGTGGCCAAACGCTTCCA
CCTACCAGGCATCCGCCAGGGCTACGGCCTGACAGAAACAACCAGCGCCATTCTGATCACCCCCGAAGGG
GACGACAAGCCTGGCGCAGTAGGCAAGGTGGTGCCCTTCTTCGAGGCTAAGGTGGTGGACTTGGACACCG
GTAAGACACTGGGTGTGAACCAGCGCGGCGAGCTGTGCGTCCGTGGCCCCATGATCATGAGCGGCTACGT
TAACAACCCCGAGGCTACAAACGCTCTCATCGACAAGGACGGCTGGCTGCACAGCGGCGACATCGCCTAC
TGGGACGAGGACGAGCACTTCTTCATCGTGGACCGGCTGAAGAGCCTGATCAAATACAAGGGCTACCAGG
TAGCCCCAGCCGAACTGGAGAGCATCCTGCTGCAACACCCCAACATCTTCGACGCCGGGGTCGCCGGCCT
GCCCGACGACGATGCCGGCGAGCTGCCCGCCGCAGTCGTCGTGCTGGAACACGGTAAAACCATGACCGAG
AAGGAGATCGTGGACTATGTGGCCAGCCAGGTTACAACCGCCAAGAAGCTGCGCGGTGGTGTTGTGTTCG
TGGACGAGGTGCCTAAAGGACTGACCGGCAAGTTGGACGCCCGCAAGATCCGCGAGATTCTCATTAAGGC
CAAGAAGGGCGGCAAGATCGCCGTGTCGACTGTTTAAGTCTAGAGGGCCCGTTTAAACCCGCTGATCAGC
CTCGACTGTGCCTTCTAGTTGCCAGCCATCTGTTGTTTGCCCCTCCCCCGTGCCTTCCTTGACCCTGGAA
GGTGCCACTCCCACTGTCCTTTCCTAATAAAATGAGGAAATTGCATCGCATTGTCTGAGTAGGTGTCATT
CTATTCTGGGGGGTGGGGTGGGGCAGGACAGCAAGGGGGAGGATTGGGAAGACAATAGCAGGCATGCTGG
GGATGCGGTGGGCTCTATGGCTTCTGAGGCGGAAAGAACCAGCTGGGGCTCTAGGGGGTATCCCC
[124 nt withheld, positions 2866-2989]
C
[91 nt withheld, positions 2991-3081]
A
[49 nt withheld, positions 3083-3131]
CCTTTGACGTTGGAGTCCACGTTCTTT
[37 nt withheld, positions 3159-3195]
ACCCTATCTCGGTCTATTCTTTTGATTTATAAGGGATTTTGCCGATTTCGGCCTATTGGTTAAAAAATGA
GCTGATTTAACAAAAATTTAACGCGAATTAATTCTGTGGAATGTGTGTCAGTTAGGGTGTGGAAAGTCCC
CAGGCTCCCCAGCAGGCAGAAGTATGCAAAGCATGCATCTCAATTAGTCAGCAACCAGGTGTGGAAAGTC
CCCAGGCTCCCCAGCAGGCAGAAGTATGCAAAGCATGCATCTCAATTAGTCAGCAACCATAGTCCCGCCC
CTAACTCCGCCCATCCCGCCCCTAACTCCGCCCAGTTCCGCCCATTCTCCGCCCCATGGCTGACTAATTT
TTTTTATTTATGCAGAGGCCGAGGCCGCCTCTGCCTCTGAGCTATTCCAGAAGTAGTGAGGAGGCTTTTT
TGGAGGCCTAGGCTTTTGCAAAAAGCTCCCGGGAGCTTGTATATCCATTTTCGGATCTGATCAAGAGACA
GGATGAGGATCGTTTCGCATGATTGAACAAGATGGATTGCACGCAGGTTCTCCGGCCGCTTGGGTGGAGA
GGCTATTCGGCTATGACTGGGCACAACAGACAATCGGCTGCTCTGATGCCGCCGTGTTCCGGCTGTCAGC
GCAGGGGCGCCCGGTTCTTTTTGTCAAGACCGACCTGTCCGGTGCCCTGAATGAACTGCAGGACGAGGCA
GCGCGGCTATCGTGGCTGGCCACGACGGGCGTTCCTTGCGCAGCTGTGCTCGACGTTGTCACTGAAGCGG
GAAGGGACTGGCTGCTATTGGGCGAAGTGCCGGGGCAGGATCTCCTGTCATCTCACCTTGCTCCTGCCGA
GAAAGTATCCATCATGGCTGATGCAATGCGGCGGCTGCATACGCTTGATCCGGCTACCTGCCCATTCGAC
CACCAAGCGAAACATCGCATCGAGCGAGCACGTACTCGGATGGAAGCCGGTCTTGTCGATCAGGATGATC
TGGACGAAGAGCATCAGGGGCTCGCGCCAGCCGAACTGTTCGCCAGGCTCAAGGCGCGCATGCCCGACGG
CGAGGATCTCGTCGTGACCCATGGCGATGCCTGCTTGCCGAATATCATGGTGGAAAATGGCCGCTTTTCT
GGATTCATCGACTGTGGCCGGCTGGGTGTGGCGGACCGCTATCAGGACATAGCGTTGGCTACCCGTGATA
TTGCTGAAGAGCTTGGCGGCGAATGGGCTGACCGCTTCCTCGTGCTTTACGGTATCGCCGCTCCCGATTC
GCAGCGCATCGCCTTCTATCGCCTTCTTGACGAGTTCTTCTGAGCGGGACTCTGGGGTTCGAAATGACCG
ACCAAGCGACGCCCAACCTGCCATCACGAGATTTCGATTCCACCGCCGCCTTCTATGAAAGGTTGGGCTT
CGGAATCGTTTTCCGGGACGCCGGCTGGATGATCCTCCAGCGCGGGGATCTCATGCTGGAGTTCTTCGCC
CACCCCAACTTGTTTATTGCAGCTTATAATGGTTACAAATAAAGCAATAGCATCACAAATTTCACAAATA
AAGCATTTTTTTCACTGCATTCTAGTTGTGGTTTGTCCAAACTCATCAATGTATCTTATCATGTCTGTAT
ACCGTCGACCTCTAGCTAGAGCTTGGCGTAATCATGGTCATAGCTGTTTCCTGTGTGAAATTGTTATCCG
CTCACAATTCCACACAACATACGAGCCGGAAGCATAAAGTGTAAAGCCTGGGGTGCCTAATGAGTGAGCT
AACTCACATTAATTGCGTTGCGCTCACTGCCCGCTTTCCAGTCGGGAAACCTGTCGTGCCAGCTGCATTA
ATGAATCGGCCAACGCGCGGGGAGAGGCGGTTTGCGTATTGGGCGCTCTTCCGCTTCCTCGCTCACTGAC
TCGCTGCGCTCGGTCGTTCGGCTGCGGCGAGCGGTATCAGCTCACTCAAAGGCGGTAATACGGTTATCCA
CAGAATCAGGGGATAACGCAGGAAAGAACATGTGAGCAAAAGGCCAGCAAAAGGCCAGGAACCGTAAAAA
GGCCGCGTTGCTGGCGTTTTTCCATAGGCTCCGCCCCCCTGACGAGCATCACAAAAATCGACGCTCAAGT
CAGAGGTGGCGAAACCCGACAGGACTATAAAGATACCAGGCGTTTCCCCCTGGAAGCTCCCTCGTGCGCT
CTCCTGTTCCGACCCTGCCGCTTACCGGATACCTGTCCGCCTTTCTCCCTTCGGGAAGCGTGGCGCTTTC
TCATAGCTCACGCTGTAGGTATCTCAGTTCGGTGTAGGTCGTTCGCTCCAAGCTGGGCTGTGTGCACGAA
CCCCCCGTTCAGCCCGACCGCTGCGCCTTATCCGGTAACTATCGTCTTGAGTCCAACCCGGTAAGACACG
ACTTATCGCCACTGGCAGCAGCCACTGGTAACAGGATTAGCAGAGCGAGGTATGTAGGCGGTGCTACAGA
GTTCTTGAAGTGGTGGCCTAACTACGGCTACACTAGAAGAACAGTATTTGGTATCTGCGCTCTGCTGAAG
CCAGTTACCTTCGGAAAAAGAGTTGGTAGCTCTTGATCCGGCAAACAAACCACCGCTGGTAGCGGTGGTT
TTTTTGTTTGCAAGCAGCAGATTACGCGCAGAAAAAAAGGATCTCAAGAAGATCCTTTGATCTTTTCTAC
GGGGTCTGACGCTCAGTGGAACGAAAACTCACGTTAAGGGATTTTGGTCATGAGATTATCAAAAAGGATC
TTCACCTAGATCCTTTTAAATTAAAAATGAAGTTTTAAATCAATCTAAAGTATATATGAGTAAACTTGGT
CTGACAGTTACCAATGCTTAATCAGTGAGGCACCTATCTCAGCGATCTGTCTATTTCGTTCATCCATAGT
TGCCTGACTCCCCGTCGTGTAGATAACTACGATACGGGAGGGCTTACCATCTGGCCCCAGTGCTGCAATG
ATACCGCGAGACCCACGCTCACCGGCTCCAGATTTATCAGCAATAAACCAGCCAGCCGGAAGGGCCGAGC
GCAGAAGTGGTCCTGCAACTTTATCCGCCTCCATCCAGTCTATTAATTGTTGCCGGGAAGCTAGAGTAAG
TAGTTCGCCAGTTAATAGTTTGCGCAACGTTGTTGCCATTGCTACAGGCATCGTGGTGTCACGCTCGTCG
TTTGGTATGGCTTCATTCAGCTCCGGTTCCCAACGATCAAGGCGAGTTACATGATCCCCCATGTTGTGCA
AAAAAGCGGTTAGCTCCTTCGGTCCTCCGATCGTTGTCAGAAGTAAGTTGGCCGCAGTGTTATCACTCAT
GGTTATGGCAGCACTGCATAATTCTCTTACTGTCATGCCATCCGTAAGATGCTTTTCTGTGACTGGTGAG
TACTCAACCAAGTCATTCTGAGAATAGTGTATGCGGCGACCGAGTTGCTCTTGCCCGGCGTCAATACGGG
ATAATACCGCGCCACATAGCAGAACTTTAAAAGTGCTCATCATTGGAAAACGTTCTTCGGGGCGAAAACT
CTCAAGGATCTTACCGCTGTTGAGATCCAGTTCGATGTAACCCACTCGTGCACCCAACTGATCTTCAGCA
TCTTTTACTTTCACCAGCGTTTCTGGGTGAGCAAAAACAGGAAGGCAAAATGCCGCAAAAAAGGGAATAA
GGGCGACACGGAAATGTTGAATACTCATACTCTTCCTTTTTCAATATTATTGAAGCATTTATCAGGGTTA
TTGTCTCATGAGCGGATACATATTTGAATGTATTTAGAAAAATAAACAAATAGGGGTTCCGCGCACATTT
CCCCGAAAAGTGCCACCTGACGTC
Features (pLannotate 1.2.2; 20 found; start..end, strand, type, name):
     28..80      -  misc_feature   bom (fragment): basis of mobility region from pBR322
    235..614     +  enhancer       CMV enhancer: human cytomegalovirus immediate early enhancer
    615..818     +  promoter       CMV promoter: human cytomegalovirus (CMV) immediate early promoter
    814..847     +  LTR            5' LTR (truncated) (fragment): truncated 5' long terminal repeat (LTR) from HIV-1
    863..881     +  promoter       T7 promoter: promoter for bacteriophage T7 RNA polymerase
    896..2546    +  CDS            luciferase (fragment): firefly luciferase synthetic luc2 version of the luciferase gene
   2596..2820    +  polyA_signal   bGH poly(A) signal: bovine growth hormone polyadenylation signal
   2824..2845    +  promoter       SV40 promoter (fragment): SV40 enhancer and early promoter
   2866..3294    +  rep_origin     f1 ori (sequence partly withheld): f1 bacteriophage origin of replication; arrow indicates direction of (+) strand synthesis
   3308..3637    +  promoter       SV40 promoter: SV40 enhancer and early promoter
   3704..4495    +  CDS            neo: KKA2_KLEPN - Also known as kan, nptII. Experimental evidence at protein level: Swiss-Prot protein existence level 1. Resistance to kanamycin, neomycin, paromomycin, ribostamycin, butirosin and gentamicin B. From Klebsiella pneumoniae.
   4519..4677    +  CDS            ble (fragment): BLE_KLEPN - Experimental evidence at protein level: Swiss-Prot protein existence level 1. Binding protein with a strong affinity to the bleomycin family of antibiotics. Binds to CL990; an antimitotic-antibiotic compound. From Klebsiella pneumoniae.
   4672..4793    +  polyA_signal   SV40 poly(A) signal: SV40 polyadenylation signal
   4866..4882    -  protein_bind   lac operator: The lac repressor binds to the lac operator to inhibit transcription in E. coli. This inhibition can be relieved by adding lactose or isopropyl-β-D-thiogalactopyranoside (IPTG). lac repressor encoded by lacI
   4890..4920    -  promoter       lac promoter: promoter for the E. coli lac operon
   4935..4956    -  protein_bind   CAP binding site: CAP binding activates transcription in the presence of cAMP. E. coli catabolite activator protein
   4969..5061    -  CDS            lacI (fragment): lac repressor; lacI; The lac repressor binds to the lac operator to inhibit transcription in E. coli. This inhibition can be relieved by adding lactose or isopropyl-β-D-thiogalactopyranoside (IPTG).
   5244..5832    -  rep_origin     ori: high-copy-number ColE1/pMB1/pBR322/pUC origin of replication
   6003..6863    -  CDS            AmpR: β-lactamase; bla; confers resistance to ampicillin, carbenicillin, and related antibiotics
   6864..6968    -  promoter       AmpR promoter: bla
