[The description below was written by a language model from this plasmid's Addgene catalogue record and pLannotate feature annotations shown in this document.]
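Description:
pcDNA3.1+_luciferase is a mammalian expression plasmid of about 7 kb built on the pcDNA3.1(+) backbone and designed for constitutive production of firefly luciferase (Photinus pyralis). In bacteria it is maintained at high copy through a ColE1/pUC-type origin and selected with ampicillin via the β-lactamase gene and its native promoter. An f1 origin is also present, a standard backbone element that permits single-stranded DNA production. For selection in mammalian cells, the backbone carries a neomycin phosphotransferase gene driven by the SV40 enhancer/early promoter and terminated by the SV40 polyadenylation signal, allowing G418 selection of stable transfectants.

The payload is a simple expression cassette: the human cytomegalovirus immediate early enhancer and promoter drive the luciferase coding sequence, which the annotation identifies as the synthetic luc2 version of the gene, followed by the bovine growth hormone polyadenylation signal. A T7 promoter sits between the CMV promoter and the insert, as is usual for this backbone, and could support in vitro transcription. According to the depositor, the luciferase sequence was PCR-amplified from an earlier lentiviral reporter plasmid. The remaining short annotated fragments (a truncated HIV-1 LTR match next to the CMV promoter, partial ble and lacI hits, lac promoter/operator elements and a bom fragment) are small partial matches that look like backbone remnants or annotation artefacts rather than functional parts.

The plasmid is intended as a control for luciferase assays, giving strong, unregulated reporter signal after transfection, and was deposited in connection with work on a chimeric viral platform for directed evolution in mammalian cells.
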