Addgene plasmid #240264: pcDNA3.1+_luciferase
Purpose: Constitutive expression (CMV promoter) of firefly luciferase. Used as a control for luciferase assays.
Depositing lab: Gregory Neely. Depositing organization: University of Sydney. Publication: A chimeric viral platform for directed evolution in mammalian cells. Cole AJ, Denes CE, Moreno CL, Hunault L, Dobson T, Hesselson D, Neely GG. Nat Commun. 2025 May 7;16(1):4250. doi: 10.1038/s41467-025-59438-2. PubMed 40335481.
Backbone
  Vector backbone: pcDNA3.1(+)
  Vector type: Mammalian Expression, Luciferase
  Selectable markers: Neomycin (select with G418)
Growth in bacteria
  Bacterial resistance: Ampicillin, 100 μg/mL
  Growth temperature: 37°C
  Growth strain: DH5alpha
  Copy number: High Copy
Gene/Insert
  Gene/Insert name: firefly luciferase (alt name: LUC)
  Species: Photinus pyralis
  Promoter: CMV
  Cloning method: Other
Resource information
  A portion of this plasmid was derived from a plasmid made by: Jeff Holst
Terms and licenses: Academic/Nonprofit Terms; Industry Terms: Not Available to Industry
Depositor comments: The luciferase gene was PCR-amplified from plasmid pBCKS(HIV-1SDmCMVeGFP-P2A-luc2pre-IIU) described in Tiffen et al., 2010 (https://doi.org/10.1186/1476-4598-9-299)
How to cite: pcDNA3.1+_luciferase was a gift from Gregory Neely (Addgene plasmid # 240264 ; http://n2t.net/addgene:240264 ; RRID:Addgene_240264)
